Addgene plasmid #133205: pOPS0564
Purpose: Reporter plasmid with a 12-nucleotide specific "barcode" sequence. This plasmid is not available as an individual bacterial stab, but can be requested as part of the Plasmid-ID Kit (Kit #1000000168 ).
Depositing lab: Philip Poole. Depositing organization: University of Oxford. Publication: Optimizing Rhizobium-legume symbioses by simultaneous measurement of rhizobial competitiveness and N2 fixation in nodules. Mendoza-Suarez MA, Geddes BA, Sanchez-Canizares C, Ramirez-Gonzalez RH, Kirchhelle C, Jorrin B, Poole PS. Proc Natl Acad Sci U S A. 2020 May 5;117(18):9822-9831. doi: 10.1073/pnas.1921225117. Epub 2020 Apr 21. PubMed 32317381.
Backbone
  Vector backbone: pOGG026 (Addgene ID 113992)
  Vector type: Bacterial Expression
Growth in bacteria
  Bacterial resistance: Kanamycin, 50 μg/mL
  Growth temperature: 37°C
  Growth strain: ST18 (S17 delta pir delta hemA)
  Copy number: Low Copy
Gene/Insert
  Gene/Insert name: PU module (PsNifH from pOGG043), SC module (sfGFP from pOGG037), and T module (ATGGGTTCCGTC and universal primer binding site)
  Species: Synthetic
  Mutation: Domesticated for Golden Gate cloning
  Cloning method: Unknown
Terms and licenses: Academic/Nonprofit Terms; Industry Terms: Not Available to Industry
Depositor comments: The only difference is the sequence: ATGGGTTCCGTC . Please note that this plasmid may require a unique bacterial strain, so make sure to confirm that you can also obtain the appropriate growth strain. Please contact us or contact our distributors if you have any questions. This plasmid is not available as an individual bacterial stab, but can be requested as part of the Plasmid-ID Kit (Kit #1000000168 ).
How to cite: pOPS0564 was a gift from Philip Poole (Addgene plasmid # 133205)
