[The description below was written by a language model from this plasmid's Addgene catalogue record and pLannotate feature annotations shown in this document.]
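Description:
pOPS0564 is a low-copy, broad-host-range bacterial reporter plasmid of about 7 kb, assembled by Golden Gate cloning in the pOGG026 backbone and distributed only as one member of a Plasmid-ID kit. The backbone is an RK2/IncP-type replicon: oriV together with the trfA replication initiator gene supports replication in diverse Gram-negative bacteria, and an IncP oriT allows the plasmid to be mobilised by conjugation from a donor strain such as the recorded ST18 host. Stable inheritance without continuous antibiotic pressure is promoted by the par region, which comprises the parDE toxin-antitoxin addiction system and the parA and parB partition genes. Selection is by kanamycin through aphA1 (nptI). The short Tn5 transposase, CloDF13 ori and lacZα annotations are only fragments, probably cloning remnants rather than functional parts.

The payload consists of three domesticated modules. A promoter module carrying PsNifH (from pOGG043) drives a superfolder GFP coding sequence (from pOGG037), followed by a terminator-position module containing a unique 12-nucleotide barcode and a universal primer binding site. The nifH promoter itself is not annotated in the feature table but presumably lies in the unannotated interval upstream of sfGFP. Lambda t0 and rrnB T1 terminators flank the cassette, insulating it from backbone transcription. According to the depositor, the barcode is the only difference between this plasmid and the others in the set.

The associated publication indicates use in Rhizobium-legume symbiosis. Each rhizobial strain carries a differently barcoded plasmid, so barcode reads obtained through the shared primer site can identify which strains occupy nodules. Fluorescence from the nifH-driven sfGFP serves as a readout linked to nitrogen fixation in those nodules.
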