Features (pLannotate 1.2.2; 14 found; start..end, strand, type, name):
      9..103     +  terminator     lambda t0 terminator: transcription terminator from phage lambda
    213..1025    +  CDS            aphA1: KKA1_ECOLX - Also known as nptI. Protein inferred from homology: Swiss-Prot protein existence level 3. Resistance to kanamycin and structurally-related aminoglycosides, including amikacin. From Escherichia coli.
   1179..1287    +  oriT           oriT: incP origin of transfer
   1348..2496    -  CDS            trfA: trans-acting replication protein that binds to and activates oriV
   2548..2829    -  CDS            tnpA (fragment): TN5P_ECOLX - Also known as tnp. Experimental evidence at protein level: Swiss-Prot protein existence level 1. Mediates transposition of transposon Tn5 by a 'cut and paste' mechanism. First, the monomeric transposase binds the 19 bp inverted DNA repeats flanking the transposon. Then, dimerization of the DNA- bound transposase creates a synaptic DNA complex. After nicking of the first DNA strand, excision of the transposon proceeds through a series of intermediates. The transposase then mediates the insertion of the transposon at a new site by strand transfer. The activity of the wild- type tran
   2889..3420    -  rep_origin     oriV: incP origin of replication
   3476..3511    -  rep_origin     CloDF13 ori (fragment): Plasmids containing the CloDF13 (CDF) origin of replication can be propagated in E. coli cells that contain additional plasmids with compatible origins.
   3635..3943    -  CDS            parE: PARE_ECOLX - Experimental evidence at protein level: Swiss-Prot protein existence level 1. Toxin component of a type II toxin-antitoxin (TA) system involved in plasmid partition. Acts by inhibiting DNA gyrase, converting supercoiled plasmid DNA into a singly cleaved linear form in an ATP-dependent fashion. To do so it probably interacts with one of the gyrase subunits. Gyrase inhibition is prevented by antitoxin ParD, and is reversed in vitro by incubation with ParD. In cells that have lost the plasmid filamentation and growth inhibition occur; this is suppressed when ParD is supplied in trans
   3943..4191    -  CDS            parD: PARD_ECOLX - Experimental evidence at protein level: Swiss-Prot protein existence level 1. Antitoxin component of a type II toxin-antitoxin (TA) system involved in plasmid partition. Inhibits the anti-DNA gyrase activity of toxin ParE; reverses and restores gyrase catalytic activity in vitro. The parDE operon alone is capable of stabilizing an RK2-derived minireplicon under defined growth conditions in several different Gram- negative bacteria. It does so by the post-segregational killing (PSK) of plasmid-free cells, also referred to as a plasmid addiction system. Binds its own promoter, autor
   4320..5162    +  CDS            parB: PARB4_ECOLX - Protein predicted: Swiss-Prot protein existence level 4. Involved in plasmid partition. From Escherichia coli.
   5126..5782    +  CDS            parA: PARA4_ECOLX - Protein inferred from homology: Swiss-Prot protein existence level 3. Involved in plasmid partition. From Escherichia coli.
   5942..6028    -  terminator     rrnB T1 terminator: Escherichia coli rrnB; transcription terminator T1 from the E. coli rrnB gene
   6275..6988    +  CDS            superfolder GFP: GFP variant that folds robustly even when fused to poorly folded proteins (Pédelacq et al., 2006)
   7008..7030    +  CDS            lacZα (fragment): LacZα fragment of β-galactosidase; lacZ fragment
>Addgene plasmid #133205 | pOPS0564 | addgene full sequence | sequence record 276057 | Addgene NGS Result
CGCTCTTGGACTCCTGTTGATAGATCCAGTAATGACCTCAGAACTCCATCTGGATTTGTTCAGAACGCTC
GGTTGCCGCCGGGCGTTTTTTATTGGTGAGAATCCAGGCAATTGTGTCTCAAAATCTCTGATGTTACATT
GCACAAGATAAAAATATATCATCATGAACAATAAAACTGTCTGCTTACATAAACAGTAATACAAGGGGTG
TTATGAGCCATATTCAGCGTGAAACGAGCTGTAGCCGTCCGCGTCTGAACAGCAACATGGATGCGGATCT
GTATGGCTATAAATGGGCGCGTGATAACGTGGGTCAGAGCGGCGCGACCATTTATCGTCTGTATGGCAAA
CCGGATGCGCCGGAACTGTTTCTGAAACATGGCAAAGGCAGCGTGGCGAACGATGTGACCGATGAAATGG
TGCGTCTGAACTGGCTGACCGAATTTATGCCGCTGCCGACCATTAAACATTTTATTCGCACCCCGGATGA
TGCGTGGCTGCTGACCACCGCGATTCCGGGCAAAACCGCGTTTCAGGTGCTGGAAGAATATCCGGATAGC
GGCGAAAACATTGTGGATGCGCTGGCCGTGTTTCTGCGTCGTCTGCATAGCATTCCGGTGTGCAACTGCC
CGTTTAACAGCGATCGTGTGTTTCGTCTGGCCCAGGCGCAGAGCCGTATGAACAACGGCCTGGTGGATGC
GAGCGATTTTGATGATGAACGTAACGGCTGGCCGGTGGAACAGGTGTGGAAAGAAATGCATAAACTGCTG
CCGTTTAGCCCGGATAGCGTGGTGACCCACGGCGATTTTAGCCTGGATAACCTGATTTTCGATGAAGGCA
AACTGATTGGCTGCATTGATGTGGGCCGTGTGGGCATTGCGGATCGTTATCAGGATCTGGCCATTCTGTG
GAACTGCCTGGGCGAATTTAGCCCGAGCCTGCAAAAACGTCTGTTTCAGAAATATGGCATTGATAATCCG
GATATGAACAAACTGCAATTTCATCTGATGCTGGATGAATTTTTCTAATAATTAATTGAACTACTTTTCC
GCTGCATAACCCTGCTTCGGGGTCATTATAGCGATTTTTTCGGTATATCCATCCTTTTTCGCACGATATA
CAGGATTTTGCCAAAGGGTTCGTGTAGACTTTCCTTGGTGTATCCAACGGCGTCAGCCGGGCAGGATAGG
TGAAGTAGGCCCACCCGCGAGCGGGTGTTCCTTCTTCACTGTCCCTTATTCGCACCTGGCGGTGCTCAAC
GGGAATCCTGCTCTGCGAGGCTGGCCGTAGGCCGGCCGCGATGCAGGTGGCTGCTGAACCCCCAGCCGGA
ACTGACCCCACAAGGCCCTAGCGTTTGCAATGCACCAGGTCATCATTGACCCAGGCGTGTTCCACCAGGC
CGCTGCCTCGCAACTCTTCGCAGGCTTCGCCGACCTGCTCGCGCCACTTCTTCACGCGGGTGGAATCCGA
TCCGCACATGAGGCGGAAGGTTTCCAGCTTGAGCGGGTACGGCTCCCGGTGCGAGCTGAAATAGTCGAAC
ATCCGTCGGGCCGTCGGCGACAGCTTGCGGTACTTCTCCCATATGAATTTCGTGTAGTGGTCGCCAGCAA
ACAGCACGACGATTTCCTCGTCGATCAGGACCTGGCAACGGGACGTTTTCTTGCCACGGTCCAGGACGCG
GAAGCGGTGCAGCAGCGACACCGATTCCAGGTGCCCAACGCGGTCGGACGTGAAGCCCATCGCCGTCGCC
TGTAGGCGCGACAGGCATTCCTCGGCCTTCGTGTAATACCGGCCATTGATCGACCAGCCCAGGTCCTGGC
AAAGCTCGTAGAACGTGAAGGTGATCGGCTCGCCGATAGGGGTGCGCTTCGCGTACTCCAACACCTGCTG
CCACACCAGTTCGTCATCGTCGGCCCGCAGCTCGACGCCGGTGTAGGTGATCTTCACGTCCTTGTTGACG
TGGAAAATGACCTTGTTTTGCAGCGCCTCGCGCGGGATTTTCTTGTTGCGCGTGGTGAACAGGGCAGAGC
GGGCCGTGTCGTTTGGCATCGCTCGCATCGTGTCCGGCCACGGCGCAATATCGAACAAGGAAAGCTGCAT
TTCCTTGATCTGCTGCTTCGTGTGTTTCAGCAACGCGGCCTGCTTGGCTTCGCTGACCTGTTTTGCCAGG
TCCTCGCCGGCGGTTTTTCGCTTCTTGGTCGTCATAGTTCCTCGCGTGTCGATGGTCATCGACTTCGCCA
AACCTGCCGCCTCCTGTTCGAGCCGACGCGAACGCTCCACGGCGGCCGATGGCGCGGGCAGGGCAGGGGG
AGCCAGTTGCACGCTGTCGCGCTCGATCTTGGCCGTAGCTTGCTGGACTATCGAGCCGACGGACTGGAAG
GTTTCGCGGGGCGCACGCATGACGGTGCGGCTTGCGATGGTTTCGGCATCCTCGGCGGAAAACCCCGCGT
CGATCAGTTCTTGCCTGTATGCCTTCCGGTCAAACGTCCGATTCATTCACCCTCCTTGCGGGATTGCCCC
GGAATTAATTCCCCGGATCGATCCGTCGATCTTGATCCCCTGCGCCATCAGATCCTTGGCGGCAAGAAAG
CCATCCAGTTTACTTTGCAGGGCTTCCCAACCTTACCAGAGGGCGCCCCAGCTGGCAATTCCGGTTCGCT
TGCTGTCCATAAAACCGCCCAGTCTAGCTATCGCCATGTAAGCCCACTGCAAGCTACCTGCTTTCTCTTT
GCGCTTGCGTTTTCCCTTGTCCAGATAGCCCAGTAGCTGACATTCATCCGGGGTCAGCACCGTTTCTGCG
GACTGGCTTTCTACGTGGCTGCCATTTTTGGGGTGAGGCCGTTCGCGGCCGAGGGGCGCAGCCCCTGGGG
GGATGGGAGGCCCGCGTTAGCGGGCCGGGAGGGTTCGAGAAGGGGGGGCACCCCCCTTCGGCGTGCGCGG
TCACGCGCACAGGGCGCAGCCCTGGTTAAAAACAAGGTTTATAAATATTGGTTTAAAAGCAGGTTAAAAG
ACAGGTTAGCGGTGGCCGAAAAACGGGCGGAAACCCTTGCAAATGCTGGATTTTCTGCCTGTGGACAGCC
CCTCAAATGTCAATAGGTGCGCCCCTCATCTGTCAGCACTCTGCCCCTCAAGTGTCAAGGATCGCGCCCC
TCATCTGTCAGTAGTCGCGCCCCTCAAGTGTCAATACCGCAGGGCACTTATCCCCAGGCTTGTCCACATC
ATCTGTGGGAAACTCGCGTAAAATCAGGCGTTTTCGCCGATTTGCGAGGCTGGCCAGCTCCACGTCGCCG
GCCGAAATCGAGCCTGCCCCTCATCTGTCAACGCCGCGCCGGGTGAGTCGGCCCCTCAAGTGTCAACGTC
CGCCCCTCATCTGTCAGTGAGGGCCAAGTTTTCCGCGAGGTATCCACAACGCCGGCGGCCCTACATGGCT
CTGCTGTAGTGAGTGGGTTGCGCTCCGGCAGCGGTCCTGATCCCCCGCAGAAAAAAAGGATCTCAAGAAG
ATCCTTTGATCTTTTCTACATTACTGCATGAGCTTGTGGAAGTGTGCTGAGCATAAATGATTCTCCTAGC
TGTTCTTTGGGTAAGTACGCCATCAGGACGTTGTGAGTGGCGCGATTTTTAGCGGCTGAAATCAGCCCTT
GAGCCTGTCGGCAAGTCGCGTCATGAGGTCCATGCGCTCATGCAGGATCGCCACGACCAACGCGGGTTCG
CCCGCACGCGGCAGGCAAAAAACGTAGTGGTGTTCGCAGCGGGCCATCCGCAGCGCGGGAAAGAGTTCGC
TCATGTCCTTAAACGGGCCTTCGCCGGCGGCAAGCCTGGCTATGCCCTGTTCCAGCTTAGCGATATAGCG
GCGCACCTGCGCCGCGCCCCACTCCCGGCGCGTGTAGCGGATGATGCCGCGTAGATCGGCTTCGGCCTCA
GCCGTGAGGATGTAGGCCGTCAAGCGCGATCCCCGCTGAGTTCTTCATCAAGAATTTCGCCGACGCTCTT
GGTGGACACCTTGCCGGCAAGCCCATCGTTGATGCGGTTCCCCAGCATGGTTTTCAGTTCCTGCCATGCC
TGATCGGCATCAGCGTCACCGGGGAACAGACGTTCGAGGGCGTATTGCTTAATGGTCTTGCCCTGCAAGG
CGGCCAGGGCTTTCAGGCTCTGGTGCTGCTGGTCCGTCATGTCGATTGTCAGGCGGCTCATTGGATAACC
TCCATAAAATACACGTAACCACATTAGCACATATGTGGGCGTGAGGCTACAGCGCGAGGCGCATTAAGGT
CGGGAAAATGCGCTAGGCGCATTTAAATTGCGTATTGCTGTAATGCGCCATGCCGGCTAGACTAGGCCCA
AATGGGTATACCCAATTTGACCAAGGGGGACGCGATGAGGGCGGCCAAGCACTACCGACAACTTCTATCC
ATCGACTTCAACATCGAGGCGCTGGCCTTCGTGCCTGGACCCGACGGCACACGCGGCCGGCGCATCCACG
TCCTGGGGCGCGAGGTCCGCGACCGGCCCGGCCTGGTCGAGTACCTTTCGCCGGCGTTCGGCTCGCGGGT
GGCGCTGGACGGCTACTGCAAGGCCAATTTCGATGCAGTGCTGCACCTGGCGTACCCCGATCATCAGCAA
TGGGGCCACGCATGAAGCGCCGAAGCTACGCCATGCTGCGCGCCGCTGCCGCGCTGGCCGTCCTGGTCGT
TGCCTCGCCGGCATGGGCCGAGCTGCGCGGCGAGGTCGTGCGCATCATCGACGGCGACACCATCGACGTG
CTGGTAGACAAGCAGCCGGTGCGCGTGCGCCTGGTGGACATTGACGCGCCGGAAAAGCGGCAAGCCTTCG
GCGAACGTGCGCGCCAGGCGCTGGCCGGCATGGTGTTCCGCCGGCACGTCCTGGTCGACGAGAAGGACAC
CGACCGTTACGGCCGCACGCTGGGCACCGTCTGGGTCAACATGGAGCTGGCCAGCCGGCCGCCGCAGCCG
CGCAACGTCAACGCCGCGATGGTTCACCAGGGCATGGCGTGGGCCTATCGCTTCCACGGCCGCGCGGCCG
ACCCTGAAATGCTGCGGCTCGAACAGGAGGCGCGAGGCAAGCGCGTCGGCCTCTGGTCCGATCCGCACGC
CGTCGAGCCGTGGAAATGGCGACGCGAGAGCAACAACCGGAGGGACGAAGGTTGAAGGTCGCCCGCATCT
ACCTGCGCGCCAGTACGGACGAGCAGAATCTTGAACGCCAGGAGAGCCTTGTAGCGGCCACGCGGGCCGC
CGGGTACTACGTCGCCGGCATCTACCGCGAGAAGGCGTCCGGCGCACGCGCCGACCGGCCCGAGCTGCTG
CGCATGATCGCGGACCTGCAACCTGGTGAAGTCGTCGTTGCGGAGAAGATCGACCGCATCAGCCGCTTGC
CGTTGGCCGAGGCCGAGCGCCTGGTTGCGTCGATCCGGGCCAAAGGGGCCAAGCTGGCCGTGCCTGGCGT
GGTGGACCTGTCGGAGCTGGCCGCCGAGGCGAACGGAGTGGCGAAAATCGTTCTGGAATCCGTCCAGGAC
ATGCTTTTGAAGCTCGCCTTGCAGATGGCCCGCGACGACTACGAGGATCGGCGCGAGCGTCAACGTCAGG
GTGTCCAGTTGGCGAAGGCCGCCGGCCGCTACACCGGCCGCAAACGTGACGCCGGCATGCACGACCGCAT
CATCACGCTTCGCTCCGGCGGATCGAGCATTGCCAAGACGGCCAAGCTGGTCGGATGCAGCCCGAGCCAG
GTCAAACGAGTGTGGGCGGCCTGGAACGCGCAGCAGCAAAAATAAAGCCGGGCAGTGCCCGGCTTTTCTC
ACCTTTTCGCGTCCCGCAGGGCCGCTGCGAGCGCCCTACCTAGATCCTCGCTTTCCCCCTCGGTGTAGTC
CGGCCAGGGCACGAAGGGCGCGGATGCGAACCTGTTGAGCAGGTCAGATCTAGGGCGGCGGATTTGTCCT
ACTCAGGAGAGCGTTCACCGACAAACAACAGATAAAACGAAAGGCCCAGTCTTTCGACTGAGCCTTTCGT
TTTATTTGATGCCTGCCGAATTCGGATCCGGAGCTCGACACGACATTGTCGTCACCTTTGTCGGGTCCGC
GACAAGCTTTTTGTTCCTCGATCCCGTATGTTTTCGCCTAAATATCTGAAACAGCAGCAAATTATTTTTC
GTTAGCTCAATCGGCCCACTTGGCACGAGTCTTGAAATTTATTGCGAGGCGGCGGAGCTGCCGGCCGCAT
CCGTGCGGCATAACCACGGTTGTGAACAAATGAAGGAAGGCCAAATGCGTAAAGGCGAAGAGCTGTTCAC
TGGTGTCGTCCCTATTCTGGTGGAACTGGATGGTGATGTCAACGGTCATAAGTTTTCCGTGCGTGGCGAG
GGTGAAGGTGACGCAACTAATGGTAAACTGACGCTGAAGTTCATCTGTACTACTGGTAAACTGCCGGTAC
CTTGGCCGACTCTGGTAACGACGCTGACTTATGGTGTTCAGTGCTTTGCTCGTTATCCGGACCATATGAA
GCAGCATGACTTCTTCAAGTCCGCCATGCCGGAAGGCTATGTGCAGGAACGCACGATTTCCTTTAAGGAT
GACGGCACGTACAAAACGCGTGCGGAAGTGAAATTTGAAGGCGATACCCTGGTAAACCGCATTGAGCTGA
AAGGCATTGACTTTAAAGAAGATGGCAATATCCTGGGCCATAAGCTGGAATACAATTTTAACAGCCACAA
TGTTTACATCACCGCCGATAAACAAAAAAATGGCATTAAAGCGAATTTTAAAATTCGCCACAACGTTGAG
GATGGCAGCGTGCAGCTGGCTGATCACTACCAGCAAAACACTCCAATCGGTGATGGTCCTGTTCTGCTGC
CAGACAATCACTATCTGAGCACGCAAAGCGTTCTGTCTAAAGATCCGAACGAGAAACGCGATCATATGGT
TCTGCTGGAGTTCGTAACCGCAGCGGGCATCACGCATGGTATGGATGAACTGTACAAATGAGCTTATGGG
TTCCGTCCGTTTTACAACGTCGTGACTGGG
